Addgene plasmid #107485: pCEP4-SERTI379Q-myc
Purpose: Mammalian expression plasmid for codon optimized mutant hSERT with internal MYC tag inserted in ECL2, mutation I379Q conferring gain of function phenotype, decreased surface expression
Depositing lab: Erik Procko. Depositing organization: University of Illinois at Urbana-Champaign. Publication: Deep Mutagenesis of a Transporter for Uptake of a Non-Native Substrate Identifies Conformationally Dynamic Regions. Young HJ, Chan M, Selvam B, Szymanski SK, Shukla D, Procko E. bioRxiv 2021.04.19.440442 10.1101/2021.04.19.440442.
Backbone
  Vector backbone: pCEP4
  Backbone manufacturer: Invitrogen
  Backbone size w/o insert (bp): 10410
  Vector type: Mammalian Expression
  Selectable markers: Hygromycin
Growth in bacteria
  Bacterial resistance: Ampicillin, 100 μg/mL
  Growth temperature: 37°C
  Growth strain: DH5alpha
  Copy number: High Copy
Gene/Insert
  Gene/Insert name: Serotonin Transporter (SERT) (alt name: SLC6A4)
  Species: H. sapiens (human)
  Insert size (bp): 1985
  Mutation: I379Q
  Entrez Gene: SLC6A4 (a.k.a. 5-HTT, 5-HTTLPR, 5HTT, HTT, OCD1, SERT, SERT1, hSERT)
  Promoter: CMV
  Cloning method: Restriction Enzyme; 5′ cloning site NHE1 (not destroyed); 3′ cloning site XHO1 (not destroyed)
  Sequencing primers: 5′ CMV Forward; 3′ EBV Reverse
Terms and licenses: Academic/Nonprofit Terms; Industry Terms: Not Available to Industry
Depositor comments: Please visit https://doi.org/10.1101/2021.04.19.440442 for bioRxiv preprint.
How to cite: pCEP4-SERTI379Q-myc was a gift from Erik Procko (Addgene plasmid # 107485 ; http://n2t.net/addgene:107485 ; RRID:Addgene_107485)
