[The description below was written by a language model from this plasmid's Addgene catalogue record and pLannotate feature annotations shown in this document.]
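Description:
pCEP4-SERTI379Q-myc is a mammalian expression plasmid built on the Invitrogen pCEP4 backbone, an Epstein-Barr virus-based episomal vector. The annotated sequence, about 12.1 kb, carries the EBV oriP replication origin together with a full EBNA1 coding sequence. These two elements let the plasmid persist and replicate extrachromosomally in primate cells instead of requiring integration. Transfected mammalian cells are selected with hygromycin through a hygromycin B phosphotransferase gene driven by a minimal HSV thymidine kinase promoter and terminated by the HSV TK polyadenylation signal. In E. coli the plasmid is maintained by a high-copy ColE1/pUC-type origin and the ampicillin resistance gene. The table also lists several short fragments, including herpesvirus gL, gH and BRRF2, tetracycline resistance, rop and large T antigen. These look like sequence left over from backbone assembly, not functional parts.

The payload is a codon-optimized human serotonin transporter (SERT, SLC6A4) open reading frame cloned between NheI and XhoI sites, both of which were retained. It is expressed from the human CMV immediate early enhancer and promoter, and on the circular map it is followed by the SV40 polyadenylation signal. According to the record, a MYC epitope is inserted internally in extracellular loop 2. That position should make the tag accessible on intact cells for measuring surface expression, although the annotation software did not call it as a separate feature. The transporter carries the I379Q substitution, which the depositor describes as a gain-of-function mutation accompanied by decreased surface expression. The associated publication is a deep mutagenesis study of the transporter for uptake of a non-native substrate, so this plasmid probably served to characterize one mutant from that study.
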