Features (pLannotate 1.2.2; 22 found; start..end, strand, type, name):
     14..148     -  polyA_signal   SV40 poly(A) signal: SV40 polyadenylation signal
    171..254     -  CDS            large T antigen (fragment): large T antigen from SV40 (simian virus 40)
    257..297     +  CDS            rop (fragment): Rop protein, which maintains plasmids at low copy number; rop
    409..427     -  misc_feature   MCS (fragment): pUC18/19 multiple cloning site
    873..2662    -  rep_origin     oriP: Epstein-Barr virus oriP replication origin (Yates et al., 2000)
   2663..2881    -  CDS            gL (fragment): GL_EBVB9 - Experimental evidence at protein level: Swiss-Prot protein existence level 1. The heterodimer glycoprotein H-glycoprotein L is required for the fusion of viral and plasma membranes leading to virus entry into the host cell. Acts as a functional inhibitor of gH and maintains gH in an inhibited form. Upon binding to host integrins, gL dissociates from gH leading to activation of the viral fusion glycoproteins gB and gH. Fusion of EBV with B-lymphocytes requires the additional receptor- binding protein gp42, which forms a complex with gH/gL. The heterodimer gH/gL targets also host EPHA
   2964..4889    -  CDS            EBNA1: Epstein-Barr nuclear antigen 1, also known as EBNA-1 crucial for latent viral infection, and for episomal amplification of vectors containing the oriP origin (Okita et al., 2013)
   4927..5271    -  CDS            BRRF2_EBVB9 (fragment): Protein inferred from homology: Swiss-Prot protein existence level 3. From Epstein-Barr virus (strain B95-8) (HHV-4) (Human herpesvirus 4).
   5274..5297    -  promoter       tet promoter (fragment): E. coli promoter for tetracycline efflux protein gene
   5410..5514    +  promoter       AmpR promoter: bla
   5515..6375    +  CDS            AmpR: β-lactamase; bla; confers resistance to ampicillin, carbenicillin, and related antibiotics
   6546..7134    +  rep_origin     ori: high-copy-number ColE1/pMB1/pBR322/pUC origin of replication
   7180..7338    -  CDS            TcR (fragment): tetracycline efflux protein; tet; confers resistance to tetracycline
   7459..7659    -  CDS            MDV035 (fragment): UL24_GAHVM - Protein inferred from homology: Swiss-Prot protein existence level 3. May play a role in the dispersal of host nucleolin from the nucleolus throughout the nucleus leading to a decrease in ribosome biogenesis. From Gallid herpesvirus 2 (strain Chicken/Md5/ATCC VR-987) (GaHV-2) (Marek's disease herpesvirus type 1).
   7648..7710    +  promoter       Mini-TK promoter: minimal herpes simplex virus (HSV) thymidine kinase promoter
   7753..8790    +  CDS            HygR: hygromycin B phosphotransferase confers resistance to hygromycin
   8832..8880    +  polyA_signal   HSV TK poly(A) signal: herpes simplex virus thymidine kinase polyadenylation signal (Cole and Stacy, 1985)
   9080..9304    +  CDS            gH (fragment): GH_HHV11 - Experimental evidence at protein level: Swiss-Prot protein existence level 1. The heterodimer glycoprotein H-glycoprotein L is required for the fusion of viral and plasma membranes leading to virus entry into the host cell. Following initial binding to host receptor, membrane fusion is mediated by the fusion machinery composed of gB and the heterodimer gH/gL. May also be involved in the fusion between the virion envelope and the outer nuclear membrane during virion morphogenesis. From Human herpesvirus 1 (strain 17) (HHV-1) (Human herpes simplex virus 1).
   9335..9360    -  CDS            bla(M) (fragment): β-lactamase lacking the signal sequence; bla(M); allows cytosolic expression of β-lactamase
   9534..9913    +  enhancer       CMV enhancer: human cytomegalovirus immediate early enhancer
   9915..10114   +  promoter       CMV promoter: human cytomegalovirus (CMV) immediate early promoter
  10172..12133   +  CDS            SLC6A4: SC6A4_HUMAN - Also known as HTT, SERT. Experimental evidence at protein level: Swiss-Prot protein existence level 1. Serotonin transporter whose primary function in the central nervous system involves the regulation of serotonergic signaling via transport of serotonin molecules from the synaptic cleft back into the pre-synaptic terminal for re-utilization. Plays a key role in mediating regulation of the availability of serotonin to other receptors of serotonergic systems. Terminates the action of serotonin and recycles it in a sodium-dependent manner. From Homo sapiens (Human).
>Addgene plasmid #107485 | pCEP4-SERTI379Q-myc | depositor full sequence | sequence record 205663 | pCEP4-SERTI379Q-myc sequence 12145 bps
GCCGGCAAGGCCGGATCCAGACATGATAAGATACATTGATGAGTTTGGACAAACCACAACTAGAATGCAG
TGAAAAAAATGCTTTATTTGTGAAATTTGTGATGCTATTGCTTTATTTGTAACCATTATAAGCTGCAATA
AACAAGTTAACAACAACAATTGCATTCATTTTATGTTTCAGGTTCAGGGGGAGGTGTGGGAGGTTTTTTA
AAGCAAGTAAAACCTCTACAAATGTGGTATGGCTGATTATGATCCGGCTGCCTCGCGCGTTTCGGTGATG
ACGGTGAAAACCTCTGACACATGCAGCTCCCGGAGACGGTCACAGCTTGTCTGTAAGCGGATGCCGGGAG
CAGACAAGCCCGTCAGGGCGCGTCAGCGGGTGTTGGCGGGTGTCGGGGCGCAGCCATGAGGTCGACTCTA
GAGGATCGATCCCCGCCCCGGACGAACTAAACCTGACTACGACATCTCTGCCCCTTCTTCGCGGGGCAGT
GCATGTAATCCCTTCAGTTGGTTGGTACAACTTGCCAACTGGGCCCTGTTCCACATGTGACACGGGGGGG
GACCAAACACAAAGGGGTTCTCTGACTGTAGTTGACATCCTTATAAATGGATGTGCACATTTGCCAACAC
TGAGTGGCTTTCATCCTGGAGCAGACTTTGCAGTCTGTGGACTGCAACACAACATTGCCTTTATGTGTAA
CTCTTGGCTGAAGCTCTTACACCAATGCTGGGGGACATGTACCTCCCAGGGGCCCAGGAAGACTACGGGA
GGCTACACCAACGTCAATCAGAGGGGCCTGTGTAGCTACCGATAAGCGGACCCTCAAGAGGGCATTAGCA
ATAGTGTTTATAAGGCCCCCTTGTTAACCCTAAACGGGTAGCATATGCTTCCCGGGTAGTAGTATATACT
ATCCAGACTAACCCTAATTCAATAGCATATGTTACCCAACGGGAAGCATATGCTATCGAATTAGGGTTAG
TAAAAGGGTCCTAAGGAACAGCGATATCTCCCACCCCATGAGCTGTCACGGTTTTATTTACATGGGGTCA
GGATTCCACGAGGGTAGTGAACCATTTTAGTCACAAGGGCAGTGGCTGAAGATCAAGGAGCGGGCAGTGA
ACTCTCCTGAATCTTCGCCTGCTTCTTCATTCTCCTTCGTTTAGCTAATAGAATAACTGCTGAGTTGTGA
ACAGTAAGGTGTATGTGAGGTGCTCGAAAACAAGGTTTCAGGTGACGCCCCCAGAATAAAATTTGGACGG
GGGGTTCAGTGGTGGCATTGTGCTATGACACCAATATAACCCTCACAAACCCCTTGGGCAATAAATACTA
GTGTAGGAATGAAACATTCTGAATATCTTTAACAATAGAAATCCATGGGGTGGGGACAAGCCGTAAAGAC
TGGATGTCCATCTCACACGAATTTATGGCTATGGGCAACACATAATCCTAGTGCAATATGATACTGGGGT
TATTAAGATGTGTCCCAGGCAGGGACCAAGACAGGTGAACCATGTTGTTACACTCTATTTGTAACAAGGG
GAAAGAGAGTGGACGCCGACAGCAGCGGACTCCACTGGTTGTCTCTAACACCCCCGAAAATTAAACGGGG
CTCCACGCCAATGGGGCCCATAAACAAAGACAAGTGGCCACTCTTTTTTTTGAAATTGTGGAGTGGGGGC
ACGCGTCAGCCCCCACACGCCGCCCTGCGGTTTTGGACTGTAAAATAAGGGTGTAATAACTTGGCTGATT
GTAACCCCGCTAACCACTGCGGTCAAACCACTTGCCCACAAAACCACTAATGGCACCCCGGGGAATACCT
GCATAAGTAGGTGGGCGGGCCAAGATAGGGGCGCGATTGCTGCGATCTGGAGGACAAATTACACACACTT
GCGCCTGAGCGCCAAGCACAGGGTTGTTGGTCCTCATATTCACGAGGTCGCTGAGAGCACGGTGGGCTAA
TGTTGCCATGGGTAGCATATACTACCCAAATATCTGGATAGCATATGCTATCCTAATCTATATCTGGGTA
GCATAGGCTATCCTAATCTATATCTGGGTAGCATATGCTATCCTAATCTATATCTGGGTAGTATATGCTA
TCCTAATTTATATCTGGGTAGCATAGGCTATCCTAATCTATATCTGGGTAGCATATGCTATCCTAATCTA
TATCTGGGTAGTATATGCTATCCTAATCTGTATCCGGGTAGCATATGCTATCCTAATAGAGATTAGGGTA
GTATATGCTATCCTAATTTATATCTGGGTAGCATATACTACCCAAATATCTGGATAGCATATGCTATCCT
AATCTATATCTGGGTAGCATATGCTATCCTAATCTATATCTGGGTAGCATAGGCTATCCTAATCTATATC
TGGGTAGCATATGCTATCCTAATCTATATCTGGGTAGTATATGCTATCCTAATTTATATCTGGGTAGCAT
AGGCTATCCTAATCTATATCTGGGTAGCATATGCTATCCTAATCTATATCTGGGTAGTATATGCTATCCT
AATCTGTATCCGGGTAGCATATGCTATCCTCATGCATATACAGTCAGCATATGATACCCAGTAGTAGAGT
GGGAGTGCTATCCTTTGCATATGCCGCCACCTCCCAAGGGGGCGTGAATTTTCGCTGCTTGTCCTTTTCC
TGCTGGTTGCTCCCATTCTTAGGTGAATTTAAGGAGGCCAGGCTAAAGCCGTCGCATGTCTGATTGCTCA
CCAGGTAAATGTCGCTAATGTTTTCCAACGCGAGAAGGTGTTGAGCGCGGAGCTGAGTGACGTGACAACA
TGGGTATGCCCAATTGCCCCATGTTGGGAGGACGAAAATGGTGACAAGACAGATGGCCAGAAATACACCA
ACAGCACGCATGATGTCTACTGGGGATTTATTCTTTAGTGCGGGGGAATACACGGCTTTTAATACGATTG
AGGGCGTCTCCTAACAAGTTACATCACTCCTGCCCTTCCTCACCCTCATCTCCATCACCTCCTTCATCTC
CGTCATCTCCGTCATCACCCTCCGCGGCAGCCCCTTCCACCATAGGTGGAAACCAGGGAGGCAAATCTAC
TCCATCGTCAAAGCTGCACACAGTCACCCTGATATTGCAGGTAGGAGCGGGCTTTGTCATAACAAGGTCC
TTAATCGCATCCTTCAAAACCTCAGCAAATATATGAGTTTGTAAAAAGACCATGAAATAACAGACAATGG
ACTCCCTTAGCGGGCCAGGTTGTGGGCCGGGTCCAGGGGCCATTCCAAAGGGGAGACGACTCAATGGTGT
AAGACGACATTGTGGAATAGCAAGGGCAGTTCCTCGCCTTAGGTTGTAAAGGGAGGTCTTACTACCTCCA
TATACGAACACACCGGCGACCCAAGTTCCTTCGTCGGTAGTCCTTTCTACGTGACTCCTAGCCAGGAGAG
CTCTTAAACCTTCTGCAATGTTCTCAAATTTCGGGTTGGAACCTCCTTGACCACGATGCTTTCCAAACCA
CCCTCCTTTTTTGCGCCTGCCTCCATCACCCTGACCCCGGGGTCCAGTGCTTGGGCCTTCTCCTGGGTCA
TCTGCGGGGCCCTGCTCTATCGCTCCCGGGGGCACGTCAGGCTCACCATCTGGGCCACCTTCTTGGTGGT
ATTCAAAATAATCGGCTTCCCCTACAGGGTGGAAAAATGGCCTTCTACCTGGAGGGGGCCTGCGCGGTGG
AGACCCGGATGATGATGACTGACTACTGGGACTCCTGGGCCTCTTTTCTCCACGTCCACGACCTCTCCCC
CTGGCTCTTTCACGACTTCCCCCCCTGGCTCTTTCACGTCCTCTACCCCGGCGGCCTCCACTACCTCCTC
GACCCCGGCCTCCACTACCTCCTCGACCCCGGCCTCCACTGCCTCCTCGACCCCGGCCTCCACCTCCTGC
TCCTGCCCCTCCTGCTCCTGCCCCTCCTCCTGCTCCTGCCCCTCCTGCCCCTCCTGCTCCTGCCCCTCCT
GCCCCTCCTGCTCCTGCCCCTCCTGCCCCTCCTGCTCCTGCCCCTCCTGCCCCTCCTCCTGCTCCTGCCC
CTCCTGCCCCTCCTCCTGCTCCTGCCCCTCCTGCCCCTCCTGCTCCTGCCCCTCCTGCCCCTCCTGCTCC
TGCCCCTCCTGCCCCTCCTGCTCCTGCCCCTCCTGCTCCTGCCCCTCCTGCTCCTGCCCCTCCTGCTCCT
GCCCCTCCTGCCCCTCCTGCCCCTCCTCCTGCTCCTGCCCCTCCTGCTCCTGCCCCTCCTGCCCCTCCTG
CCCCTCCTGCTCCTGCCCCTCCTCCTGCTCCTGCCCCTCCTGCCCCTCCTGCCCCTCCTCCTGCTCCTGC
CCCTCCTGCCCCTCCTCCTGCTCCTGCCCCTCCTCCTGCTCCTGCCCCTCCTGCCCCTCCTGCCCCTCCT
CCTGCTCCTGCCCCTCCTGCCCCTCCTCCTGCTCCTGCCCCTCCTCCTGCTCCTGCCCCTCCTGCCCCTC
CTGCCCCTCCTCCTGCTCCTGCCCCTCCTCCTGCTCCTGCCCCTCCTGCCCCTCCTGCCCCTCCTGCCCC
TCCTCCTGCTCCTGCCCCTCCTCCTGCTCCTGCCCCTCCTGCTCCTGCCCCTCCCGCTCCTGCTCCTGCT
CCTGTTCCACCGTGGGTCCCTTTGCAGCCAATGCAACTTGGACGTTTTTGGGGTCTCCGGACACCATCTC
TATGTCTTGGCCCTGATCCTGAGCCGCCCGGGGCTCCTGGTCTTCCGCCTCCTCGTCCTCGTCCTCTTCC
CCGTCCTCGTCCATGGTTATCACCCCCTCTTCTTTGAGGTCCACTGCCGCCGGAGCCTTCTGGTCCAGAT
GTGTCTCCCTTCTCTCCTAGGCCATTTCCAGGTCCTGTACCTGGCCCCTCGTCAGACATGATTCACACTA
AAAGAGATCAATAGACATCTTTATTAGACGACGCTCAGTGAATACAGGGAGTGCAGACTCCTGCCCCCTC
CAACAGCCCCCCCACCCTCATCCCCTTCATGGTCGCTGTCAGACAGATCCAGGTCTGAAAATTCCCCATC
CTCCGAACCATCCTCGTCCTCATCACCAATTACTCGCAGCCCGGAAAACTCCCGCTGAACATCCTCAAGA
TTTGCGTCCTGAGCCTCAAGCCAGGCCTCAAATTCCTCGTCCCCCTTTTTGCTGGACGGTAGGGATGGGG
ATTCTCGGGACCCCTCCTCTTCCTCTTCAAGGTCACCAGACAGAGATGCTACTGGGGCAACGGAAGAAAA
GCTGGGTGCGGCCTGTGAGGATCAGCTTATCGATGATAAGCTGTCAAACATGAGAATTCTTGAAGACGAA
AGGGCCTCGTGATACGCCTATTTTTATAGGTTAATGTCATGATAATAATGGTTTCTTAGACGTCAGGTGG
CACTTTTCGGGGAAATGTGCGCGGAACCCCTATTTGTTTATTTTTCTAAATACATTCAAATATGTATCCG
CTCATGAGACAATAACCCTGATAAATGCTTCAATAATATTGAAAAAGGAAGAGTATGAGTATTCAACATT
TCCGTGTCGCCCTTATTCCCTTTTTTGCGGCATTTTGCCTTCCTGTTTTTGCTCACCCAGAAACGCTGGT
GAAAGTAAAAGATGCTGAAGATCAGTTGGGTGCACGAGTGGGTTACATCGAACTGGATCTCAACAGCGGT
AAGATCCTTGAGAGTTTTCGCCCCGAAGAACGTTTTCCAATGATGAGCACTTTTAAAGTTCTGCTATGTG
GCGCGGTATTATCCCGTGTTGACGCCGGGCAAGAGCAACTCGGTCGCCGCATACACTATTCTCAGAATGA
CTTGGTTGAGTACTCACCAGTCACAGAAAAGCATCTTACGGATGGCATGACAGTAAGAGAATTATGCAGT
GCTGCCATAACCATGAGTGATAACACTGCGGCCAACTTACTTCTGACAACGATCGGAGGACCGAAGGAGC
TAACCGCTTTTTTGCACAACATGGGGGATCATGTAACTCGCCTTGATCGTTGGGAACCGGAGCTGAATGA
AGCCATACCAAACGACGAGCGTGACACCACGATGCCTGCAGCAATGGCAACAACGTTGCGCAAACTATTA
ACTGGCGAACTACTTACTCTAGCTTCCCGGCAACAATTAATAGACTGGATGGAGGCGGATAAAGTTGCAG
GACCACTTCTGCGCTCGGCCCTTCCGGCTGGCTGGTTTATTGCTGATAAATCTGGAGCCGGTGAGCGTGG
GTCTCGCGGTATCATTGCAGCACTGGGGCCAGATGGTAAGCCCTCCCGTATCGTAGTTATCTACACGACG
GGGAGTCAGGCAACTATGGATGAACGAAATAGACAGATCGCTGAGATAGGTGCCTCACTGATTAAGCATT
GGTAACTGTCAGACCAAGTTTACTCATATATACTTTAGATTGATTTAAAACTTCATTTTTAATTTAAAAG
GATCTAGGTGAAGATCCTTTTTGATAATCTCATGACCAAAATCCCTTAACGTGAGTTTTCGTTCCACTGA
GCGTCAGACCCCGTAGAAAAGATCAAAGGATCTTCTTGAGATCCTTTTTTTCTGCGCGTAATCTGCTGCT
TGCAAACAAAAAAACCACCGCTACCAGCGGTGGTTTGTTTGCCGGATCAAGAGCTACCAACTCTTTTTCC
GAAGGTAACTGGCTTCAGCAGAGCGCAGATACCAAATACTGTCCTTCTAGTGTAGCCGTAGTTAGGCCAC
CACTTCAAGAACTCTGTAGCACCGCCTACATACCTCGCTCTGCTAATCCTGTTACCAGTGGCTGCTGCCA
GTGGCGATAAGTCGTGTCTTACCGGGTTGGACTCAAGACGATAGTTACCGGATAAGGCGCAGCGGTCGGG
CTGAACGGGGGGTTCGTGCACACAGCCCAGCTTGGAGCGAACGACCTACACCGAACTGAGATACCTACAG
CGTGAGCTATGAGAAAGCGCCACGCTTCCCGAAGGGAGAAAGGCGGACAGGTATCCGGTAAGCGGCAGGG
TCGGAACAGGAGAGCGCACGAGGGAGCTTCCAGGGGGAAACGCCTGGTATCTTTATAGTCCTGTCGGGTT
TCGCCACCTCTGACTTGAGCGTCGATTTTTGTGATGCTCGTCAGGGGGGCGGAGCCTATGGAAAAACGCC
AGCAACGCGGCCTTTTTACGGTTCCTGGCCTTTTGCTGGCCTTGAAGCTGTCCCTGATGGTCGTCATCTA
CCTGCCTGGACAGCATGGCCTGCAACGCGGGCATCCCGATGCCGCCGGAAGCGAGAAGAATCATAATGGG
GAAGGCCATCCAGCCTCGCGTCGCGAACGCCAGCAAGACGTAGCCCAGCGCGTCGGCCCCGAGATGCGCC
GCGTGCGGCTGCTGGAGATGGCGGACGCGATGGATATGTTCTGCCAAGGGTTGGTTTGCGCATTCACAGT
TCTCCGCAAGAATTGATTGGCTCCAATTCTTGGAGTGGTGAATCCGTTAGCGAGGTGCCGCCCTGCTTCA
TCCCCGTGGCCCGTTGCTCGCGTTTGCTGGCGGTGTCCCCGGAAGAAATATATTTGCATGTCTTTAGTTC
TATGATGACACAAACCCCGCCCAGCGTCTTGTCATTGGCGAATTCGAACACGCAGATGCAGTCGGGGCGG
CGCGGTCCGAGGTCCACTTCGCATATTAAGGTGACGCGTGTGGCCTCGAACACCGAGCGACCCTGCAGCG
ACCCGCTTAACAGCGTCAACAGCGTGCCGCAGATCCCGGGGGGCAATGAGATATGAAAAAGCCTGAACTC
ACCGCGACGTCTGTCGAGAAGTTTCTGATCGAAAAGTTCGACAGCGTCTCCGACCTGATGCAGCTCTCGG
AGGGCGAAGAATCTCGTGCTTTCAGCTTCGATGTAGGAGGGCGTGGATATGTCCTGCGGGTAAATAGCTG
CGCCGATGGTTTCTACAAAGATCGTTATGTTTATCGGCACTTTGCATCGGCCGCGCTCCCGATTCCGGAA
GTGCTTGACATTGGGGAATTCAGCGAGAGCCTGACCTATTGCATCTCCCGCCGTGCACAGGGTGTCACGT
TGCAAGACCTGCCTGAAACCGAACTGCCCGCTGTTCTGCAGCCGGTCGCGGAGGCCATGGATGCGATCGC
TGCGGCCGATCTTAGCCAGACGAGCGGGTTCGGCCCATTCGGACCGCAAGGAATCGGTCAATACACTACA
TGGCGTGATTTCATATGCGCGATTGCTGATCCCCATGTGTATCACTGGCAAACTGTGATGGACGACACCG
TCAGTGCGTCCGTCGCGCAGGCTCTCGATGAGCTGATGCTTTGGGCCGAGGACTGCCCCGAAGTCCGGCA
CCTCGTGCACGCGGATTTCGGCTCCAACAATGTCCTGACGGACAATGGCCGCATAACAGCGGTCATTGAC
TGGAGCGAGGCGATGTTCGGGGATTCCCAATACGAGGTCGCCAACATCTTCTTCTGGAGGCCGTGGTTGG
CTTGTATGGAGCAGCAGACGCGCTACTTCGAGCGGAGGCATCCGGAGCTTGCAGGATCGCCGCGGCTCCG
GGCGTATATGCTCCGCATTGGTCTTGACCAACTCTATCAGAGCTTGGTTGACGGCAATTTCGATGATGCA
GCTTGGGCGCAGGGTCGATGCGACGCAATCGTCCGATCCGGAGCCGGGACTGTCGGGCGTACACAAATCG
CCCGCAGAAGCGCGGCCGTCTGGACCGATGGCTGTGTAGAAGTACTCGCCGATAGTGGAAACCGACGCCC
CAGCACTCGTCCGGATCGGGAGATGGGGGAGGCTAACTGAAACACGGAAGGAGACAATACCGGAAGGAAC
CCGCGCTATGACGGCAATAAAAAGACAGAATAAAACGCACGGGTGTTGGGTCGTTTGTTCATAAACGCGG
GGTTCGGTCCCAGGGCTGGCACTCTGTCGATACCCCACCGAGACCCCATTGGGGCCAATACGCCCGCGTT
TCTTCCTTTTCCCCACCCCACCCCCCAAGTTCGGGTGAAGGCCCAGGGCTCGCAGCCAACGTCGGGGCGG
CAGGCCCTGCCATAGCCACTGGCCCCGTGGGTTAGGGACGGGGTCCCCCATGGGGAATGGTTTATGGTTC
GTGGGGGTTATTATTTTGGGCGTTGCGTGGGGTCAGGTCCACGACTGGACTGAGCAGACAGACCCATGGT
TTTTGGATGGCCTGGGCATGGACCGCATGTACTGGCGCGACACGAACACCGGGCGTCTGTGGCTGCCAAA
CACCCCCGACCCCCAAAAACCACCGCGCGGATTTCTGGCGTGCCAAGCTAGTCGACCAATTCTCATGTTT
GACAGCTTATCATCGCAGATCCGGGCAACGTTGTTGCCATTGCTGCAGGCGCAGAACTGGTAGGTATGGA
AGATCTATACATTGAATCAATATTGGCAATTAGCCATATTAGTCATTGGTTATATAGCATAAATCAATAT
TGGCTATTGGCCATTGCATACGTTGTATCTATATCATAATATGTACATTTATATTGGCTCATGTCCAATA
TGACCGCCATGTTGACATTGATTATTGACTAGTTATTAATAGTAATCAATTACGGGGTCATTAGTTCATA
GCCCATATATGGAGTTCCGCGTTACATAACTTACGGTAAATGGCCCGCCTGGCTGACCGCCCAACGACCC
CCGCCCATTGACGTCAATAATGACGTATGTTCCCATAGTAACGCCAATAGGGACTTTCCATTGACGTCAA
TGGGTGGAGTATTTACGGTAAACTGCCCACTTGGCAGTACATCAAGTGTATCATATGCCAAGTCCGCCCC
CTATTGACGTCAATGACGGTAAATGGCCCGCCTGGCATTATGCCCAGTACATGACCTTACGGGACTTTCC
TACTTGGCAGTACATCTACGTATTAGTCATCGCTATTACCATGGTGATGCGGTTTTGGCAGTACACCAAT
GGGCGTGGATAGCGGTTTGACTCACGGGGATTTCCAAGTCTCCACCCCATTGACGTCAATGGGAGTTTGT
TTTGGCACCAAAATCAACGGGACTTTCCAAAATGTCGTAATAACCCCGCCCCGTTGACGCAAATGGGCGG
TAGGCGTGTACGGTGGGAGGTCTATATAAGCAGAGCTCGTTTAGTGAACCGTCAGATCTCTAGAAGCTGG
GTACCAGCTGCTAGCGCCACCATGGAGACCACCCCCCTGAACAGTCAAAAGCAACTCTCTGCCTGTGAGG
ATGGAGAGGACTGTCAGGAGAATGGCGTTCTTCAAAAGGTTGTACCCACCCCTGGAGATAAGGTGGAAAG
CGGCCAGATTTCCAACGGCTACAGCGCCGTGCCATCACCTGGAGCCGGGGATGATACACGGCACAGCATT
CCCGCAACCACCACGACACTGGTTGCAGAGCTTCACCAGGGCGAGAGGGAGACGTGGGGCAAAAAGGTAG
ATTTTCTGCTTTCCGTGATCGGTTACGCGGTCGATCTGGGGAACGTGTGGAGGTTCCCTTACATTTGTTA
CCAAAACGGAGGGGGTGCCTTCTTGCTGCCCTACACAATTATGGCGATTTTTGGGGGTATCCCGCTCTTC
TACATGGAACTGGCCTTGGGTCAGTACCACCGGAACGGCTGCATTAGCATTTGGCGCAAGATATGCCCCA
TTTTCAAGGGAATCGGATACGCAATCTGTATAATCGCGTTCTATATTGCATCATATTACAACACCATCAT
GGCCTGGGCCCTTTATTACTTGATCAGCAGTTTCACCGACCAATTGCCGTGGACGAGCTGTAAGAACTCA
TGGAATACCGGGAACTGTACCAACTACTTCTCTGAGGACAGCTCAGGAGGTAGCGGGGGTGAACAGAAGC
TGATTAGCGAGGAGGACTTGGGCAGTCCAGGCGGAAGCGGCAACATCACTTGGACACTCCATAGTACGAG
CCCCGCAGAGGAGTTTTACACCAGGCACGTACTGCAGATTCATAGGAGCAAGGGTCTGCAAGACCTGGGC
GGTATTAGCTGGCAGCTCGCATTGTGCATAATGTTGATCTTTACGGTGATCTATTTCTCTATCTGGAAGG
GAGTAAAGACATCCGGCAAGGTGGTGTGGGTGACGGCGACCTTCCCCTACATTATACTCAGCGTGTTGTT
GGTGAGGGGGGCAACCCTGCCTGGGGCCTGGCGAGGCGTGCTGTTCTATCTCAAGCCAAACTGGCAGAAG
CTTCTTGAAACCGGAGTGTGGATCGACGCGGCCGCGCAAATCTTCTTTTCCCTCGGTCCCGGCTTCGGGG
TCCTTCTGGCATTCGCAAGCTACAACAAGTTCAACAATAACTGCTACCAGGACGCCCTCGTGACAAGTGT
AGTGAACTGCATGACCTCTTTCGTGAGCGGGTTTGTGCAATTCACAGTACTCGGATATATGGCTGAGATG
AGGAACGAAGATGTTAGTGAGGTTGCCAAAGACGCTGGCCCGAGCCTGTTGTTCATCACATACGCCGAGG
CTATCGCGAACATGCCCGCATCTACTTTCTTCGCCATCATCTTTTTCCTGATGCTGATAACCCTTGGGCT
GGATAGCACCTTCGCCGGACTGGAGGGTGTCATCACTGCCGTTCTCGACGAGTTCCCCCATGTGTGGGCC
AAGCGACGGGAAAGGTTCGTGCTGGCCGTCGTAATCACATGCTTCTTCGGCTCACTGGTGACCCTTACCT
TTGGCGGTGCGTACGTGGTCAAGCTGCTCGAAGAGTACGCCACTGGACCGGCGGTTCTGACCGTGGCATT
GATCGAGGCCGTGGCCGTAAGCTGGTTTTACGGCATCACGCAGTTCTGTAGGGACGTGAAAGAGATGCTG
GGCTTTTCTCCCGGTTGGTTTTGGAGGATTTGTTGGGTAGCAATTAGCCCCCTGTTTCTCCTTTTCATTA
TTTGCTCTTTTCTGATGTCTCCACCGCAGCTCCGACTGTTTCAGTACAACTACCCCTACTGGTCAATTAT
CCTGGGCTATTGTATCGGCACCTCAAGTTTCATCTGCATCCCCACATACATCGCATACAGACTGATAATT
ACGCCCGGTACTTTTAAGGAGCGAATCATTAAAAGCATAACCCCCGAAACCCCCACCGAGATCCCTTGTG
GCGATATAAGACTCAATGCGGTCTAATAGCTCGAG
