>Addgene plasmid #107485 | pCEP4-SERTI379Q-myc | addgene partial sequence | sequence record 205661 | Addgene Partial NGS Result
TCCTGCCCCTCCTCCTGCTCCTGCCCCTCCTCCTGCTCCTGCCCCTCCTGCTCCTGCCCCTCCCGCTCCT
GCTCCTGCTCCTGTTCCACCGTGGGTCCCTTTGCAGCCAATGCAACTTGGACGTTTTTGGGGTCTCCGGA
CACCATCTCTATGTCTTGGCCCTGATCCTGAGCCGCCCGGGGCTCCTGGTCTTCCGCCTCCTCGTCCTCG
TCCTCTTCCCCGTCCTCGTCCATGGTTATCACCCCCTCTTCTTTGAGGTCCACTGCCGCCGGAGCCTTCT
GGTCCAGATGTGTCTCCCTTCTCTCCTAGGCCATTTCCAGGTCCTGTACCTGGCCCCTCGTCAGACATGA
TTCACACTAAAAGAGATCAATAGACATCTTTATTAGACGACGCTCAGTGAATACAGGGAGTGCAGACTCC
TGCCCCCTCCAACAGCCCCCCCACCCTCATCCCCTTCATGGTCGCTGTCAGACAGATCCAGGTCTGAAAA
TTCCCCATCCTCCGAACCATCCTCGTCCTCATCACCAATTACTCGCAGCCCGGAAAACTCCCGCTGAACA
TCCTCAAGATTTGCGTCCTGAGCCTCAAGCCAGGCCTCAAATTCCTCGTCCCCCTTTTTGCTGGACGGTA
GGGATGGGGATTCTCGGGACCCCTCCTCTTCCTCTTCAAGGTCACCAGACAGAGATGCTACTGGGGCAAC
GGAAGAAAAGCTGGGTGCGGCCTGTGAGGATCAGCTTATCGATGATAAGCTGTCAAACATGAGAATTCTT
GAAGACGAAAGGGCCTCGTGATACGCCTATTTTTATAGGTTAATGTCATGATAATAATGGTTTCTTAGAC
GTCAGGTGGCACTTTTCGGGGAAATGTGCGCGGAACCCCTATTTGTTTATTTTTCTAAATACATTCAAAT
ATGTATCCGCTCATGAGACAATAACCCTGATAAATGCTTCAATAATATTGAAAAAGGAAGAGTATGAGTA
TTCAACATTTCCGTGTCGCCCTTATTCCCTTTTTTGCGGCATTTTGCCTTCCTGTTTTTGCTCACCCAGA
AACGCTGGTGAAAGTAAAAGATGCTGAAGATCAGTTGGGTGCACGAGTGGGTTACATCGAACTGGATCTC
AACAGCGGTAAGATCCTTGAGAGTTTTCGCCCCGAAGAACGTTTTCCAATGATGAGCACTTTTAAAGTTC
TGCTATGTGGCGCGGTATTATCCCGTGTTGACGCCGGGCAAGAGCAACTCGGTCGCCGCATACACTATTC
TCAGAATGACTTGGTTGAGTACTCACCAGTCACAGAAAAGCATCTTACGGATGGCATGACAGTAAGAGAA
TTATGCAGTGCTGCCATAACCATGAGTGATAACACTGCGGCCAACTTACTTCTGACAACGATCGGAGGAC
CGAAGGAGCTAACCGCTTTTTTGCACAACATGGGGGATCATGTAACTCGCCTTGATCGTTGGGAACCGGA
GCTGAATGAAGCCATACCAAACGACGAGCGTGACACCACGATGCCTGCAGCAATGGCAACAACGTTGCGC
AAACTATTAACTGGCGAACTACTTACTCTAGCTTCCCGGCAACAATTAATAGACTGGATGGAGGCGGATA
AAGTTGCAGGACCACTTCTGCGCTCGGCCCTTCCGGCTGGCTGGTTTATTGCTGATAAATCTGGAGCCGG
TGAGCGTGGGTCTCGCGGTATCATTGCAGCACTGGGGCCAGATGGTAAGCCCTCCCGTATCGTAGTTATC
TACACGACGGGGAGTCAGGCAACTATGGATGAACGAAATAGACAGATCGCTGAGATAGGTGCCTCACTGA
TTAAGCATTGGTAACTGTCAGACCAAGTTTACTCATATATACTTTAGATTGATTTAAAACTTCATTTTTA
ATTTAAAAGGATCTAGGTGAAGATCCTTTTTGATAATCTCATGACCAAAATCCCTTAACGTGAGTTTTCG
TTCCACTGAGCGTCAGACCCCGTAGAAAAGATCAAAGGATCTTCTTGAGATCCTTTTTTTCTGCGCGTAA
TCTGCTGCTTGCAAACAAAAAAACCACCGCTACCAGCGGTGGTTTGTTTGCCGGATCAAGAGCTACCAAC
TCTTTTTCCGAAGGTAACTGGCTTCAGCAGAGCGCAGATACCAAATACTGTCCTTCTAGTGTAGCCGTAG
TTAGGCCACCACTTCAAGAACTCTGTAGCACCGCCTACATACCTCGCTCTGCTAATCCTGTTACCAGTGG
CTGCTGCCAGTGGCGATAAGTCGTGTCTTACCGGGTTGGACTCAAGACGATAGTTACCGGATAAGGCGCA
GCGGTCGGGCTGAACGGGGGGTTCGTGCACACAGCCCAGCTTGGAGCGAACGACCTACACCGAACTGAGA
TACCTACAGCGTGAGCTATGAGAAAGCGCCACGCTTCCCGAAGGGAGAAAGGCGGACAGGTATCCGGTAA
GCGGCAGGGTCGGAACAGGAGAGCGCACGAGGGAGCTTCCAGGGGGAAACGCCTGGTATCTTTATAGTCC
TGTCGGGTTTCGCCACCTCTGACTTGAGCGTCGATTTTTGTGATGCTCGTCAGGGGGGCGGAGCCTATGG
AAAAACGCCAGCAACGCGGCCTTTTTACGGTTCCTGGCCTTTTGCTGGCCTTGAAGCTGTCCCTGATGGT
CGTCATCTACCTGCCTGGACAGCATGGCCTGCAACGCGGGCATCCCGATGCCGCCGGAAGCGAGAAGAAT
CATAATGGGGAAGGCCATCCAGCCTCGCGTCGCGAACGCCAGCAAGACGTAGCCCAGCGCGTCGGCCCCG
AGATGCGCCGCGTGCGGCTGCTGGAGATGGCGGACGCGATGGATATGTTCTGCCAAGGGTTGGTTTGCGC
ATTCACAGTTCTCCGCAAGAATTGATTGGCTCCAATTCTTGGAGTGGTGAATCCGTTAGCGAGGTGCCGC
CCTGCTTCATCCCCGTGGCCCGTTGCTCGCGTTTGCTGGCGGTGTCCCCGGAAGAAATATATTTGCATGT
CTTTAGTTCTATGATGACACAAACCCCGCCCAGCGTCTTGTCATTGGCGAATTCGAACACGCAGATGCAG
TCGGGGCGGCGCGGTCCGAGGTCCACTTCGCATATTAAGGTGACGCGTGTGGCCTCGAACACCGAGCGAC
CCTGCAGCGACCCGCTTAACAGCGTCAACAGCGTGCCGCAGATCCCGGGGGGCAATGAGATATGAAAAAG
CCTGAACTCACCGCGACGTCTGTCGAGAAGTTTCTGATCGAAAAGTTCGACAGCGTCTCCGACCTGATGC
AGCTCTCGGAGGGCGAAGAATCTCGTGCTTTCAGCTTCGATGTAGGAGGGCGTGGATATGTCCTGCGGGT
AAATAGCTGCGCCGATGGTTTCTACAAAGATCGTTATGTTTATCGGCACTTTGCATCGGCCGCGCTCCCG
ATTCCGGAAGTGCTTGACATTGGGGAATTCAGCGAGAGCCTGACCTATTGCATCTCCCGCCGTGCACAGG
GTGTCACGTTGCAAGACCTGCCTGAAACCGAACTGCCCGCTGTTCTGCAGCCGGTCGCGGAGGCCATGGA
TGCGATCGCTGCGGCCGATCTTAGCCAGACGAGCGGGTTCGGCCCATTCGGACCGCAAGGAATCGGTCAA
TACACTACATGGCGTGATTTCATATGCGCGATTGCTGATCCCCATGTGTATCACTGGCAAACTGTGATGG
ACGACACCGTCAGTGCGTCCGTCGCGCAGGCTCTCGATGAGCTGATGCTTTGGGCCGAGGACTGCCCCGA
AGTCCGGCACCTCGTGCACGCGGATTTCGGCTCCAACAATGTCCTGACGGACAATGGCCGCATAACAGCG
GTCATTGACTGGAGCGAGGCGATGTTCGGGGATTCCCAATACGAGGTCGCCAACATCTTCTTCTGGAGGC
CGTGGTTGGCTTGTATGGAGCAGCAGACGCGCTACTTCGAGCGGAGGCATCCGGAGCTTGCAGGATCGCC
GCGGCTCCGGGCGTATATGCTCCGCATTGGTCTTGACCAACTCTATCAGAGCTTGGTTGACGGCAATTTC
GATGATGCAGCTTGGGCGCAGGGTCGATGCGACGCAATCGTCCGATCCGGAGCCGGGACTGTCGGGCGTA
CACAAATCGCCCGCAGAAGCGCGGCCGTCTGGACCGATGGCTGTGTAGAAGTACTCGCCGATAGTGGAAA
CCGACGCCCCAGCACTCGTCCGGATCGGGAGATGGGGGAGGCTAACTGAAACACGGAAGGAGACAATACC
GGAAGGAACCCGCGCTATGACGGCAATAAAAAGACAGAATAAAACGCACGGGTGTTGGGTCGTTTGTTCA
TAAACGCGGGGTTCGGTCCCAGGGCTGGCACTCTGTCGATACCCCACCGAGACCCCATTGGGGCCAATAC
GCCCGCGTTTCTTCCTTTTCCCCACCCCACCCCCCAAGTTCGGGTGAAGGCCCAGGGCTCGCAGCCAACG
TCGGGGCGGCAGGCCCTGCCATAGCCACTGGCCCCGTGGGTTAGGGACGGGGTCCCCCATGGGGAATGGT
TTATGGTTCGTGGGGGTTATTATTTTGGGCGTTGCGTGGGGTCAGGTCCACGACTGGACTGAGCAGACAG
ACCCATGGTTTTTGGATGGCCTGGGCATGGACCGCATGTACTGGCGCGACACGAACACCGGGCGTCTGTG
GCTGCCAAACACCCCCGACCCCCAAAAACCACCGCGCGGATTTCTGGCGTGCCAAGCTAGTCGACCAATT
CTCATGTTTGACAGCTTATCATCGCAGATCCGGGCAACGTTGTTGCCATTGCTGCAGGCGCAGAACTGGT
AGGTATGGAAGATCTATACATTGAATCAATATTGGCAATTAGCCATATTAGTCATTGGTTATATAGCATA
AATCAATATTGGCTATTGGCCATTGCATACGTTGTATCTATATCATAATATGTACATTTATATTGGCTCA
TGTCCAATATGACCGCCATGTTGACATTGATTATTGACTAGTTATTAATAGTAATCAATTACGGGGTCAT
TAGTTCATAGCCCATATATGGAGTTCCGCGTTACATAACTTACGGTAAATGGCCCGCCTGGCTGACCGCC
CAACGACCCCCGCCCATTGACGTCAATAATGACGTATGTTCCCATAGTAACGCCAATAGGGACTTTCCAT
TGACGTCAATGGGTGGAGTATTTACGGTAAACTGCCCACTTGGCAGTACATCAAGTGTATCATATGCCAA
GTCCGCCCCCTATTGACGTCAATGACGGTAAATGGCCCGCCTGGCATTATGCCCAGTACATGACCTTACG
GGACTTTCCTACTTGGCAGTACATCTACGTATTAGTCATCGCTATTACCATGGTGATGCGGTTTTGGCAG
TACACCAATGGGCGTGGATAGCGGTTTGACTCACGGGGATTTCCAAGTCTCCACCCCATTGACGTCAATG
GGAGTTTGTTTTGGCACCAAAATCAACGGGACTTTCCAAAATGTCGTAATAACCCCGCCCCGTTGACGCA
AATGGGCGGTAGGCGTGTACGGTGGGAGGTCTATATAAGCAGAGCTCGTTTAGTGAACCGTCAGATCTCT
AGAAGCTGGGTACCAGCTGCTAGCGCCACCATGGAGACCACCCCCCTGAACAGTCAAAAGCAACTCTCTG
CCTGTGAGGATGGAGAGGACTGTCAGGAGAATGGCGTTCTTCAAAAGGTTGTACCCACCCCTGGAGATAA
GGTGGAAAGCGGCCAGATTTCCAACGGCTACAGCGCCGTGCCATCACCTGGAGCCGGGGATGATACACGG
CACAGCATTCCCGCAACCACCACGACACTGGTTGCAGAGCTTCACCAGGGCGAGAGGGAGACGTGGGGCA
AAAAGGTAGATTTTCTGCTTTCCGTGATCGGTTACGCGGTCGATCTGGGGAACGTGTGGAGGTTCCCTTA
CATTTGTTACCAAAACGGAGGGGGTGCCTTCTTGCTGCCCTACACAATTATGGCGATTTTTGGGGGTATC
CCGCTCTTCTACATGGAACTGGCCTTGGGTCAGTACCACCGGAACGGCTGCATTAGCATTTGGCGCAAGA
TATGCCCCATTTTCAAGGGAATCGGATACGCAATCTGTATAATCGCGTTCTATATTGCATCATATTACAA
CACCATCATGGCCTGGGCCCTTTATTACTTGATCAGCAGTTTCACCGACCAATTGCCGTGGACGAGCTGT
AAGAACTCATGGAATACCGGGAACTGTACCAACTACTTCTCTGAGGACAGCTCAGGAGGTAGCGGGGGTG
AACAGAAGCTGATTAGCGAGGAGGACTTGGGCAGTCCAGGCGGAAGCGGCAACATCACTTGGACACTCCA
TAGTACGAGCCCCGCAGAGGAGTTTTACACCAGGCACGTACTGCAGATTCATAGGAGCAAGGGTCTGCAA
GACCTGGGCGGTATTAGCTGGCAGCTCGCATTGTGCATAATGTTGATCTTTACGGTGATCTATTTCTCTA
TCTGGAAGGGAGTAAAGACATCCGGCAAGGTGGTGTGGGTGACGGCGACCTTCCCCTACATTATACTCAG
CGTGTTGTTGGTGAGGGGGGCAACCCTGCCTGGGGCCTGGCGAGGCGTGCTGTTCTATCTCAAGCCAAAC
TGGCAGAAGCTTCTTGAAACCGGAGTGTGGATCGACGCGGCCGCGCAAATCTTCTTTTCCCTCGGTCCCG
GCTTCGGGGTCCTTCTGGCATTCGCAAGCTACAACAAGTTCAACAATAACTGCTACCAGGACGCCCTCGT
GACAAGTGTAGTGAACTGCATGACCTCTTTCGTGAGCGGGTTTGTGCAATTCACAGTACTCGGATATATG
GCTGAGATGAGGAACGAAGATGTTAGTGAGGTTGCCAAAGACGCTGGCCCGAGCCTGTTGTTCATCACAT
ACGCCGAGGCTATCGCGAACATGCCCGCATCTACTTTCTTCGCCATCATCTTTTTCCTGATGCTGATAAC
CCTTGGGCTGGATAGCACCTTCGCCGGACTGGAGGGTGTCATCACTGCCGTTCTCGACGAGTTCCCCCAT
GTGTGGGCCAAGCGACGGGAAAGGTTCGTGCTGGCCGTCGTAATCACATGCTTCTTCGGCTCACTGGTGA
CCCTTACCTTTGGCGGTGCGTACGTGGTCAAGCTGCTCGAAGAGTACGCCACTGGACCGGCGGTTCTGAC
CGTGGCATTGATCGAGGCCGTGGCCGTAAGCTGGTTTTACGGCATCACGCAGTTCTGTAGGGACGTGAAA
GAGATGCTGGGCTTTTCTCCCGGTTGGTTTTGGAGGATTTGTTGGGTAGCAATTAGCCCCCTGTTTCTCC
TTTTCATTATTTGCTCTTTTCTGATGTCTCCACCGCAGCTCCGACTGTTTCAGTACAACTACCCCTACTG
GTCAATTATCCTGGGCTATTGTATCGGCACCTCAAGTTTCATCTGCATCCCCACATACATCGCATACAGA
CTGATAATTACGCCCGGTACTTTTAAGGAGCGAATCATTAAAAGCATAACCCCCGAAACCCCCACCGAGA
TCCCTTGTGGCGATATAAGACTCAATGCGGTCTAATAGCTCGAGGCCGGCAAGGCCGGATCCAGACATGA
TAAGATACATTGATGAGTTTGGACAAACCACAACTAGAATGCAGTGAAAAAAATGCTTTATTTGTGAAAT
TTGTGATGCTATTGCTTTATTTGTAACCATTATAAGCTGCAATAAACAAGTTAACAACAACAATTGCATT
CATTTTATGTTTCAGGTTCAGGGGGAGGTGTGGGAGGTTTTTTAAAGCAAGTAAAACCTCTACAAATGTG
GTATGGCTGATTATGATCCGGCTGCCTCGCGCGTTTCGGTGATGACGGTGAAAACCTCTGACACATGCAG
CTCCCGGAGACGGTCACAGCTTGTCTGTAAGCGGATGCCGGGAGCAGACAAGCCCGTCAGGGCGCGTCAG
CGGGTGTTGGCGGGTGTCGGGGCGCAGCCATGAGGTCGACTCTAGAGGATCGATCCCCGCCCCGGACGAA
CTAAACCTGACTACGACATCTCTGCCCCTTCTTCGCGGGGCAGTGCATGTAATCCCTTCAGTTGGTTGGT
ACAACTTGCCAACTGGGCCCTGTTCCACATGTGACACGGGGGGGGACCAAACACAAAGGGGTTCTCTGAC
TGTAGTTGACATCCTTATAAATGGATGTGCACATTTGCCAACACTGAGTGGCTTTCATCCTGGAGCAGAC
TTTGCAGTCTGTGGACTGCAACACAACATTGCCTTTATGTGTAACTCTTGGCTGAAGCTCTTACACCAAT
GCTGGGGGACATGTACCTCCCAGGGGCCCAGGAAGACTACGGGAGGCTACACCAACGTCAATCAGAGGGG
CCTGTGTAGCTACCGATAAGCGGACCCTCAAGAGGGCATTAGCAATAGTGTTTATAAGGCCCCCTTGTTA
ACCCTAAACGGGTAGCATATGCTTCCCGGGTAGTAGTATATACTATCCAGACTAACCCTAATTCAATAGC
ATATGTTACCCAACGGGAAGCATATGCTATCGAATTAGGGTTAGTAAAAGGGTCCTAAGGAACAGCGATA
TCTCCCACCCCATGAGCTGTCACGGTTTTATTTACATGGGGTCAGGATTCCACGAGGGTAGTGAACCATT
TTAGTCACAAGGGCAGTGGCTGAAGATCAAGGAGCGGGCAGTGAACTCTCCTGAATCTTCGCCTGCTTCT
TCATTCTCCTTCGTTTAGCTAATAGAATAACTGCTGAGTTGTGAACAGTAAGGTGTATGTGAGGTGCTCG
AAAACAAGGTTTCAGGTGACGCCCCCAGAATAAAATTTGGACGGGGGGTTCAGTGGTGGCATTGTGCTAT
GACACCAATATAACCCTCACAAACCCCTTGGGCAATAAATACTAGTGTAGGAATGAAACATTCTGAATAT
CTTTAACAATAGAAATCCATGGGGTGGGGACAAGCCGTAAAGACTGGATGTCCATCTCACACGAATTTAT
GGCTATGGGCAACACATAATCCTAGTGCAATATGATACTGGGGTTATTAAGATGTGTCCCAGGCAGGGAC
CAAGACAGGTGAACCATGTTGTTACACTCTATTTGTAACAAGGGGAAAGAGAGTGGACGCCGACAGCAGC
GGACTCCACTGGTTGTCTCTAACACCCCCGAAAATTAAACGGGGCTCCACGCCAATGGGGCCCATAAACA
AAGACAAGTGGCCACTCTTTTTTTTGAAATTGTGGAGTGGGGGCACGCGTCAGCCCCCACACGCCGCCCT
GCGGTTTTGGACTGTAAAATAAGGGTGTAATAACTTGGCTGATTGTAACCCCGCTAACCACTGCGGTCAA
ACCACTTGCCCACAAAACCACTAATGGCACCCCGGGGAATACCTGCATAAGTAGGTGGGCGGGCCAAGAT
AGGGGCGCGATTGCTGCGATCTGGAGGACAAATTACACACACTTGCGCCTGAGCGCCAAGCACAGGGTTG
TTGGTCCTCATATTCACGAGGTCGCTGAGAGCACGGTGGGCTAATGTTGCCATGGGTAGCATATACTACC
CAAATATCTGGATAGCATATGCTATCCTAATCTATATCTGGGTAGCATAGGCTATCCTAATCTATATCTG
GGTAGCATATGCTATCCTAATCTATATCTGGGTAGTATATGCTATCCTAATTTATATCTGGGTAGCATAG
GCTATCCTAATCTATATCTGGGTAGCATATGCTATCCTAATCTATATCTGGGTAGTATATGCTATCCTAA
TCTGTATCCGGGTAGCATATGCTATCCTAATAGAGATTAGGGTAGTATATGCTATCCTAATTTATATCTG
GGTAGCATATACTACCCAAATATCTGGATAGCATATGCTATCCTAATCTATATCTGGGTAGCATATGCTA
TCCTAATCTATATCTGGGTAGCATAGGCTATCCTAATCTATATCTGGGTAGCATATGCTATCCTAATCTA
TATCTGGGTAGTATATGCTATCCTAATTTATATCTGGGTAGCATAGGCTATCCTAATCTATATCTGGGTA
GCATATGCTATCCTAATCTATATCTGGGTAGTATATGCTATCCTAATCTGTATCCGGGTAGCATATGCTA
TCCTCATGCATATACAGTCAGCATATGATACCCAGTAGTAGAGTGGGAGTGCTATCCTTTGCATATGCCG
CCACCTCCCAAGGGGGCGTGAATTTTCGCTGCTTGTCCTTTTCCTGCTGGTTGCTCCCATTCTTAGGTGA
ATTTAAGGAGGCCAGGCTAAAGCCGTCGCATGTCTGATTGCTCACCAGGTAAATGTCGCTAATGTTTTCC
AACGCGAGAAGGTGTTGAGCGCGGAGCTGAGTGACGTGACAACATGGGTATGCCCAATTGCCCCATGTTG
GGAGGACGAAAATGGTGACAAGACAGATGGCCAGAAATACACCAACAGCACGCATGATGTCTACTGGGGA
TTTATTCTTTAGTGCGGGGGAATACACGGCTTTTAATACGATTGAGGGCGTCTCCTAACAAGTTACATCA
CTCCTGCCCTTCCTCACCCTCATCTCCATCACCTCCTTCATCTCCGTCATCTCCGTCATCACCCTCCGCG
GCAGCCCCTTCCACCATAGGTGGAAACCAGGGAGGCAAATCTACTCCATCGTCAAAGCTGCACACAGTCA
CCCTGATATTGCAGGTAGGAGCGGGCTTTGTCATAACAAGGTCCTTAATCGCATCCTTCAAAACCTCAGC
AAATATATGAGTTTGTAAAAAGACCATGAAATAACAGACAATGGACTCCCTTAGCGGGCCAGGTTGTGGG
CCGGGTCCAGGGGCCATTCCAAAGGGGAGACGACTCAATGGTGTAAGACGACATTGTGGAATAGCAAGGG
CAGTTCCTCGCCTTAGGTTGTAAAGGGAGGTCTTACTACCTCCATATACGAACACACCGGCGACCCAAGT
TCCTTCGTCGGTAGTCCTTTCTACGTGACTCCTAGCCAGGAGAGCTCTTAAACCTTCTGCAATGTTCTCA
AATTTCGGGTTGGAACCTCCTTGACCACGATGCTTTCCAAACCACCCTCCTTTTTTGCGCCTGCCTCCAT
CACCCTGACCCCGGGGTCCAGTGCTTGGGCCTTCTCCTGGGTCATCTGCGGGGCCCTGCTCTATCGCTCC
CGGGGGCACGTCAGGCTCACCATCTGGGCCACCTTCTTGGTGGTATTCAAAATAATCGGCTTCCCCTACA
GGGTGGAAAAATGGCCTTCTACCTGGAGGGGGCCTGCGCGGTGGAGACCCGGATGATGATGACTGACTAC
TGGGACTCCTGGGCCTCTTTTCTCCACGTCCACGACCTCTCCCCCTGGCTCTTTCACGACTTCCCCCCCT
GGCTCTTTCACGTCCTCTACCCCGGCGGCCTCCACTACCTCCTCGACCCCGGCCTCCACTACCTCCTCGA
CCCCGGCCTCCACTGCCTCCTCGACCCCGGCCTCCACCTCCTGCTCCTGCCCCTCCTGCTCCTGCCCCTC
CTCCTGC
